>Addgene plasmid #147444 | pAc5.1B-EGFP-DmGW182_713-1384_S | addgene full sequence | sequence record 356604 | Addgene NGS Result
CTTCAAGAATTAATTCTATATTCTAAAAACACAAATGATACTTCTAAAAAAAAATCATGAATGGCATCAA
CTCTGAATCAAATCTTTGCAGATGCACCTACTTCTCATTTCCACTGTCACATCATTTTTCCAGATCTCGC
TGCCTGTTATGTGGCCCACAAACCAAGACACGTTTTATGGCCATTAAAGCTGGCTGATCGTCGCCAAACA
CCAAATACATAATGAATATGTACACATTCGAGAAAGAAGCGATCAAAGAAGCGTCTTCGGGCGGAGTAGG
AGAATGCGGAGGAGAAGGAGAACGAGCTGATCTAGTATCTCTCCACAATCCAATGCCAACTGACCAACTG
GCCATATTCGGAGCAATTTGAAGCCAATTTCCATCGCCTGGCGATCGCTCCATTCTTGGCTATATGTTTT
TCACCGTTACCCGGGGCCATTTTCAAAGACTCGTCGGCAAGATAAGATTGTGTCACTCGCTGTCTCTCTT
CATTTGTCGAAGAATGCTGAGGAATTTCGCGATGACGTCGGCGAGTATTTTGAAGAATGAGAATAATTTG
TATTTATACGAAAATCAGTTAGTGGAATTTTCTACAAAAACATGTTATCTATAGATAATTTTGTTGCAAA
ATATGTTGACTATGACAAAGATTGTATGTATATACCTTTAATGTATTCTCATTTTCTTATGTATTTATAA
TGGCAATGATGATACTGATGATATTTTAAGATGATGCCAGACCAAAAGGCTTGAATTTCTGCGTCTTTTG
CCGAACGCAGTGCATGTGCAATTGTTGTTTTTTGGAATATTCAATTTTCGGACTGTCCGCTTTGATTTCA
GTTTCTTGGCTTATTCAAAAAGCAAAGTAAAGCCAAAAAAGCGAGATGGCAATACCAAATGCGGCAAAAC
GGTAGTGGAAGGAAAGGGGTGCGGGGCAGCGGAAGGAAGGGTGGGGCGGGGCGTGGCGGGGTCTGTGGCT
GGGCGCGACGTCACCGACGTTGGAGCCACTCCTTTGACCATGTGTGCGTGTGTGTATTATTCGTGTCTCG
CCACTCGCCGGTTGTTTTTTTCTTTTTATGCTGCGCTCTCTCTAGCGCCATCTCGCTTACGCATGCTCAA
CGCACCGCATGTTGCCGTTTCCTTTTATGCGTCATTTTGGCTCGAAATAGGCAATTATTTAAACAAAGAT
TAGTCAACGAAAACGCTAAAATAAATAAGTCTACAATATGGTTACTTATTGCCATGTGTGTGCAGCCAAC
GATAGCAACAAAAGCAACAACACAGGTGGCTTTCCCTCTTTCACTTTTTGTTTGCAAGCCGCGTGCGAGC
AAGACGGCACGACCGGCAAACGCAATTACGCTGACAAAGAGCAGACGAAGTTTTGGCGAAAAACATCAAG
GCGCCTGATACGAATGCATTTGCAATAACAATTGCGATATTTAATATTGTTTATGAAGCTGTTTGACTTC
AAAACACACAAAAAAAAAAATAAAACAAATTATTTGAAAGAGAATTAGGAATCGGACGCTTATCGTTAGG
GTAACAACAAGAAATGCTTACTGAGTCACAGCCTCTGGAAAACTGCCGCAAGCCAGAGAGAGAGAGAAAA
AGAGGGAGAGCAGCTTAGACCGCATGTGCTTGTGTGTGAGGCGTCTCTCTCTTCGTCTCTGTTGCGCAAA
CGCATAGACTGCACTGAAAAAATCGATTACCTATTTTTTATGAATGAATATTTGCACTATTACTATTCAA
AACTATTAAGATAGCAATCACATTCAATAGCCAAATACTATACCACCTGAGCGATGCAACGAAATGATCA
ATTTGAGCAAAAATGCTGCATATTTAGGACGGCATCATTATAGAAATGCTTCTTGCTGTGTACTTTTCTC
TCGTCTGGCAGCTGTTTCGCCGTTATTGTTAAAACCGGCTTAAGTTAGGTGTGTTTTCTACGACTAGTGA
ATGCCCTACTAGAAGATGTGTGTTGCACAAAATGTCCCTGGAATAACCAATTTGAAGTGCAGATAGCAGT
AAACGTAAGCTAATATGAATATTATTTAACTGTAATGTTTTAATATCGCTGGACATTACTAATAAACCCA
CTATAAACACATGTACATATGTATGTTTTGGCATACAATGAGTAGTTGGGGAAAAAATGTGTAAAAGCAC
CGTGACCATCACAGCATAAAGATAACCAGCTGAAGTATCGAATATGAGTAACCCCCAAATTGAATCACAT
GCCGCAACTGATAGGACCCATGGAAGTACACTCTTCATGGCGATATACAAGACACACACAAGCACGAACA
CCCAGTTGCGGAGGAAATTCTCCGTAAATGAAAACCCAATCGGCGAACAATTCATACCCATATATGGTAA
AAGTTTTGAACGCGACTTGAGAGCGGAGAGCATTGCGGCTGATAAGGTTTTAGCGCTAAGCGGGCTTTAT
AAAACGGGCTGCGGGACCAGTTTTCATATCACTACCGTTTGAGTTCTTGTGCTGTGTGGATACTCCTCCC
GACACAAAGCCGCTCCATCAGCCAGCAGTCGTCTAATCCAGAGACCCCGGATCGGGGTACCATCATGGTG
AGCAAGGGCGAGGAGCTGTTCACCGGGGTGGTGCCCATCCTGGTCGAGCTGGACGGCGACGTAAACGGCC
ACAAGTTCAGCGTGTCCGGCGAGGGCGAGGGCGATGCCACCTACGGCAAGCTGACCCTGAAGTTCATCTG
CACCACCGGCAAGCTGCCCGTGCCCTGGCCCACCCTCGTGACCACCCTGACCTACGGCGTGCAGTGCTTC
AGCCGCTACCCCGACCACATGAAGCAGCACGACTTCTTCAAGTCCGCCATGCCCGAAGGCTACGTCCAGG
AGCGCACCATCTTCTTCAAGGACGACGGCAACTACAAGACCCGCGCCGAGGTGAAGTTCGAGGGCGACAC
CCTGGTGAACCGCATCGAGCTGAAGGGCATCGACTTCAAGGAGGACGGCAACATCCTGGGGCACAAGCTG
GAGTACAACTACAACAGCCACAACGTCTATATCATGGCCGACAAGCAGAAGAACGGCATCAAGGTGAACT
TCAAGATCCGCCACAACATCGAGGACGGCAGCGTGCAGCTCGCCGACCACTACCAGCAGAACACCCCCAT
CGGCGACGGCCCCGTGCTGCTGCCCGACAACCACTACCTGAGCACCCAGTCCGCCCTGAGCAAAGACCCC
AACGAGAAGCGCGATCACATGGTCCTGCTGGAGTTCGTGACCGCCGCCGGGATCACTCTCGGCATGGACG
AGCTGTACAAGCCAAGCTTGAATTCTGCAGATATCCAGCACAGTGGCGGCCGCCAACCGTCTGGTCAGCA
AATTCGCATGCTAGGCCAGCAAATTCAGTTGGCCATTCATAGTGGTTTCATATCTAGTCAGATATTGACT
CAACCGCTAACTCAAACAACCCTTAACCTTTTAAACCAACTTCTTAGCAATATTAAGCATCTCCAGGCTG
CACAGCAATCCCTTACCCGCGGGGGAAATGTCAATCCAATGGCAGTGAATGTGGCTATATCTAAATACAA
GCAGCAAATCCAGAATTTACAGAACCAGATAAGTGCACAACAGGCTGTGTATGTAAAACAGCAAAATATG
CAACCAACTTCACAACAACAACAGCCCCAACAACAGCAACTTCCTTCTGTTCATCTAAGTAACTCAGGCA
ACGACTATTTAAGAGGTCACGATGCAATAAATAATTTGCAAAGCAACTTTTCTGAGCTCAATATTAATAA
GCCAAGTGGATATCAAGGAGCGTCCAATCAACAATCCCGATTAAATCAGTGGAAGCTTCCAGTATTAGAT
AAGGAGATCAACTCTGACAGTACGGAATTTTCTCGTGCCCCAGGTGCAACGAAACAAAATTTGACGGCCA
ACACAAGCAACATAAACTCTTTGGGTCTTCAAAACGATAGTACATGGTCAACTGGACGCAGTATTGGTGA
CGGTTGGCCTGATCCCTCATCTGATAACGAGAATAAAGACTGGTCTGTTGCTCAGCCAACTTCAGCAGCA
ACTGCTTACACTGATCTGGTCCAAGAGTTTGAGCCAGGCAAGCCATGGAAGGGTTCACAGATCAAAAGCA
TAGAAGATGATCCCAGCATTACACCAGGAAGCGTTGCTAGATCTCCATTGTCTATTAATTCGACGCCAAA
AGATGCTGACATATTTGCCAATACCGGTAAAAATTCACCGACTGATTTACCGCCACTAAGTTTATCGTCG
TCTACATGGAGTTTTAATCCAAACCAAAATTATCCGAGTCACAGTTGGTCTGACAATAGTCAACAATGTA
CCGCCACTTCGGAGCTTTGGACAAGCCCGCTAAATAAATCATCGTCTCGAGGTCCCCCGCCAGGATTGAC
TGCCAATTCAAATAAATCTGCAAATAGTAATGCGTCAACGCCAACAACTATTACCGGAGGTGCGAATGGA
TGGTTACAGCCTCGAAGTGGCGGTGTTCAAACCACAAACACTAATTGGACAGGTGGTAACACCACTTGGG
GCTCCAGTTGGTTGCTTTTGAAAAATCTAACAGCACAGATTGATGGTCCTACTTTGCGTACACTGTGTAT
GCAGCATGGGCCCCTTGTCAGCTTTCACCCGTATTTGAACCAAGGAATTGCCTTATGTAAATATACTACT
CGTGAGGAGGCGAACAAGGCGCAAATGGCGTTAAACAACTGTGTCCTCGCCAACACCACAATATTTGCTG
AATCTCCCAGCGAGAACGAGGTGCAAAGCATTATGCAGCACTTACCACAAACTCCTTCCTCTACAAGCTC
TAGTGGAACTAGTGGTGGCAACGTCGGAGGCGTCGGCACTTCAGCCAATAATGCAAACAGTGGTTCTGCA
GCTTGTCTGTCCGGAAACAATAGCGGCAACGGAAACGGCAGCGCGAGCGGCGCCGGCAGCGGCAACAATG
GCAACAGTAGCTGCAACAACAGTGCCGCCGGGGGGGGCAGCAGCAGCAACAACACGATTACCACTGTAGC
AAATTCGAATCTTGTTGGTTCTAGTGGCTCTGTCTCAAATTCCTCTGGCGTTACTGCTAACTCTAGTACT
GTTTCTGTAGTTAGTTGTACAGCGAGTGGGAATTCCATAAATGGGGCAGGTACTGCAAACAGTTCTGGTT
CAAAGAGTAGTGCAAACAATTTAGCTAGCGGCCAGTCTAGCGCTTCTAACTTAACTAATAGCACCAATTC
AACATGGCGACAAACTAGCCAAAACCAAGCTCTTCAAAGTCAAAGCAGGCCATCAGGCAGAGAAGCTGAC
TTTGATTATATATCTCTCGTTTATTCCATTGTTGATGATTAATCTAGAGGGCCCGCGGTTCGAAGGTAAG
CCTATCCCTAACCCTCTCCTCGGTCTCGATTCTACGCGTACCGGTCATCATCACCATCACCATTGAGTTT
AAACCCGCTGATCAGCCTCGACTGTGCCTTCTAAGGCCTGAGCTCGCTGATCAGCCTCGATCGAGGATCC
AGACATGATAAGATACATTGATGAGTTTGGACAAACCACAACTAGAATGCAGTGAAAAAAATGCTTTATT
TGTGAAATTTGTGATGCTATTGCTTTATTTGTAACCATTATAAGCTGCAATAAACAAGTTAACAACAACA
ATTGCATTCATTTTATGTTTCAGGTTCAGGGGGAGGTGTGGGAGGTTTTTTAAAGCAAGTAAAACCTCTA
CAAATGTGGTATGGCTGATTATGATCAGTCGACCGATGCCCTTGAGAGCCTTCAACCCAGTCAGCTCCTT
CCGGTGGGCGCGGGGCATGACTATCGTCGCCGCACTTATGACTGTCTTCTTTATCATGCAACTCGTAGGA
CAGGTGCCGGCAGCGCTCTGGGTCATTTTCGGCGAGGACCGCTTTCGCTGGAGCGCGACGATGATCGGCC
TGTCGCTTGCGGTATTCGGAATCTTGCACGCCCTCGCTCAAGCCTTCGTCACTGGTCCCGCCACCAAACG
TTTCGGCGAGAAGCAGGCCATTATCGCCGGCATGGCGGCCGACGCGCTGGGCTACGTCTTGCTGGCGTTC
GCGACGCGAGGCTGGATGGCCTTCCCCATTATGATTCTTCTCGCTTCCGGCGGCATCGGGATGCCCGCGT
TGCAGGCCATGCTGTCCAGGCAGGTAGATGACGACCATCAGGGACAGCTTCAAGGCCAGCAAAAGGCCAG
GAACCGTAAAAAGGCCGCGTTGCTGGCGTTTTTCCATAGGCTCCGCCCCCCTGACGAGCATCACAAAAAT
CGACGCTCAAGTCAGAGGTGGCGAAACCCGACAGGACTATAAAGATACCAGGCGTTTCCCCCTGGAAGCT
CCCTCGTGCGCTCTCCTGTTCCGACCCTGCCGCTTACCGGATACCTGTCCGCCTTTCTCCCTTCGGGAAG
CGTGGCGCTTTCTCATAGCTCACGCTGTAGGTATCTCAGTTCGGTGTAGGTCGTTCGCTCCAAGCTGGGC
TGTGTGCACGAACCCCCCGTTCAGCCCGACCGCTGCGCCTTATCCGGTAACTATCGTCTTGAGTCCAACC
CGGTAAGACACGACTTATCGCCACTGGCAGCAGCCACTGGTAACAGGATTAGCAGAGCGAGGTATGTAGG
CGGTGCTACAGAGTTCTTGAAGTGGTGGCCTAACTACGGCTACACTAGAAGGACAGTATTTGGTATCTGC
GCTCTGCTGAAGCCAGTTACCTTCGGAAAAAGAGTTGGTAGCTCTTGATCCGGCAAACAAACCACCGCTG
GTAGCGGTGGTTTTTTTGTTTGCAAGCAGCAGATTACGCGCAGAAAAAAAGGATCTCAAGAAGATCCTTT
GATCTTTTCTACGGGGTCTGACGCTCAGTGGAACGAAAACTCACGTTAAGGGATTTTGGTCATGAGATTA
TCAAAAAGGATCTTCACCTAGATCCTTTTAAATTAAAAATGAAGTTTTAAATCAATCTAAAGTATATATG
AGTAAACTTGGTCTGACAGTTACCAATGCTTAATCAGTGAGGCACCTATCTCAGCGATCTGTCTATTTCG
TTCATCCATAGTTGCCTGACTCCCCGTCGTGTAGATAACTACGATACGGGAGGGCTTACCATCTGGCCCC
AGTGCTGCAATGATACCGCGAGACCCACGCTCACCGGCTCCAGATTTATCAGCAATAAACCAGCCAGCCG
GAAGGGCCGAGCGCAGAAGTGGTCCTGCAACTTTATCCGCCTCCATCCAGTCTATTAATTGTTGCCGGGA
AGCTAGAGTAAGTAGTTCGCCAGTTAATAGTTTGCGCAACGTTGTTGCCATTGCTGCAGGCATCGTGGTG
TCACGCTCGTCGTTTGGTATGGCTTCATTCAGCTCCGGTTCCCAACGATCAAGGCGAGTTACATGATCCC
CCATGTTGTGCAAAAAAGCGGTTAGCTCCTTCGGTCCTCCGATCGTTGTCAGAAGTAAGTTGGCCGCAGT
GTTATCACTCATGGTTATGGCAGCACTGCATAATTCTCTTACTGTCATGCCATCCGTAAGATGCTTTTCT
GTGACTGGTGAGTACTCAACCAAGTCATTCTGAGAATAGTGTATGCGGCGACCGAGTTGCTCTTGCCCGG
CGTCAACACGGGATAATACCGCGCCACATAGCAGAACTTTAAAAGTGCTCATCATTGGAAAACGTTCTTC
GGGGCGAAAACTCTCAAGGATCTTACCGCTGTTGAGATCCAGTTCGATGTAACCCACTCGTGCACCCAAC
TGATCTTCAGCATCTTTTACTTTCACCAGCGTTTCTGGGTGAGCAAAAACAGGAAGGCAAAATGCCGCAA
AAAAGGGAATAAGGGCGACACGGAAATGTTGAATACTCATACTCTTCCTTTTTCAATATTATTGAAGCAT
TTATCAGGGTTATTGTCTCATGAGCGGATACATATTTGAATGTATTTAGAAAAATAAACAAATAGGGGTT
CCGCGCACATTTCCCCGAAAAGTGCCACCTGACGTCTAAGAAACCATTATTATCATGACATTAACCTATA
AAAATAGGCGTATCACGAGGCCCTTTCGT
Features (pLannotate 1.2.2; 10 found; start..end, strand, type, name):
     56..2565    +  promoter       Ac5 promoter: Drosophila melanogaster actin 5C promoter
   2585..3301    +  CDS            EGFP: EGFP is a basic (constitutively fluorescent) green fluorescent protein published in 1996, derived from Aequorea victoria. It is reported to be a rapidly-maturing weak dimer with moderate acid sensitivity.
   3314..5359    +  CDS            gw (fragment): GAWKY_DROME - Also known as GW182 From Drosophila melanogaster (Fruit fly).
   5385..5426    +  CDS            V5 tag: epitope tag from simian virus 5
   5526..5660    -  polyA_signal   SV40 poly(A) signal: SV40 polyadenylation signal
   5683..5767    -  CDS            large T antigen (fragment): large T antigen from SV40 (simian virus 40)
   5768..6215    +  CDS            TcR (fragment): tetracycline efflux protein; tet; confers resistance to tetracycline
   6261..6849    -  rep_origin     ori: high-copy-number ColE1/pMB1/pBR322/pUC origin of replication
   7020..7880    -  CDS            AmpR: β-lactamase; bla; confers resistance to ampicillin, carbenicillin, and related antibiotics
   7881..7985    -  promoter       AmpR promoter: bla
