[The description below was written by a language model from this plasmid's Addgene catalogue record and pLannotate feature annotations shown in this document.]
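Description:
pAc5.1B-EGFP-DmGW182_713-1384_S is an insect-cell expression plasmid of about 8.1 kb. The catalogue lists the backbone as unknown, but the name and annotated features point to a pAc5.1-type vector. In bacteria it is maintained through a ColE1/pUC-type origin and selected with ampicillin via the β-lactamase gene and its own promoter. The record lists the plasmid as low copy, although the annotated origin is of the high-copy class. Short annotated fragments of a tetracycline resistance gene and of SV40 large T antigen appear to be non-functional backbone remnants, and no marker for selection in insect cells is annotated.

The expression cassette is driven by the Drosophila melanogaster actin 5C (Ac5) promoter, a strong constitutive promoter commonly used in fly cell lines. It directs transcription of an EGFP coding sequence followed directly by a fragment of the Drosophila gw gene, which encodes GW182. The fragment corresponds to residues 713–1384, so the product is an N-terminally EGFP-tagged C-terminal portion of the protein. Relative to the reference transcript, the insert carries one amino-acid substitution (N799S) and one silent nucleotide change. A vector-encoded V5 epitope tag lies downstream of the insert, but the record does not say whether it is read in frame or excluded by a stop codon. An SV40 polyadenylation signal region follows the cassette and is annotated on the opposite strand.

The stated purpose is simply insect expression of this GW182 fragment. The EGFP fusion would allow the truncated protein to be visualised or captured through the tag in Drosophila cells. The record does not specify particular experiments.
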