Addgene plasmid #147444: pAc5.1B-EGFP-DmGW182_713-1384_S
Purpose: Insect Expression of DmGW182_713-1384
Depositing lab: Elisa Izaurralde. Depositing organization: Max Planck Institute for Developmental Biology.
Backbone
  Vector backbone: Unknown
  Vector type: Insect Expression
Growth in bacteria
  Bacterial resistance: Ampicillin, 100 μg/mL
  Growth temperature: 37°C
  Growth strain: DH5alpha
  Copy number: Low Copy
Gene/Insert
  Gene/Insert name: DmGW182_713-1384
  Species: D. melanogaster (fly)
  Mutation: one non silent mutations N799S and one silent mutation G2295A compared to the sequence given by NM_166780.1 varA.
  Entrez Gene: gw (a.k.a. Dmel_CG31992, CG11484, CG31992, CG9905, Dmel\CG31992, GQ182, GW, GW182, Gw, Gw182, anon-EST:Posey205, dGW182, gw182)
  Cloning method: Unknown
Terms and licenses: Academic/Nonprofit Terms; Industry Terms: Not Available to Industry
Depositor comments: Plasmids from this collection were made available to the research community and donated after the lab closed. Please note that the sequence provided by the depositing laboratory may be theoretical/predicted or based on Sanger sequencing results. There may be discrepancies between sequencing results obtained by Addgene and the depositor sequence. If an Addgene verified sequence is not available, please contact before placing your order to request that our lab fully sequence the plasmid.
How to cite: pAc5.1B-EGFP-DmGW182_713-1384_S was a gift from Elisa Izaurralde (Addgene plasmid # 147444 ; http://n2t.net/addgene:147444 ; RRID:Addgene_147444)
